>Addgene plasmid #127964 | pmCherry-Dr-TrkB | addgene full sequence | sequence record 259280 | Addgene NGS Result
GACGGATCGGGAGATCTCCCGATCCCCTATGGTGCACTCTCAGTACAATCTGCTCTGATGCCGCATAGTT
AAGCCAGTATCTGCTCCCTGCTTGTGTGTTGGAGGTCGCTGAGTAGTGCGCGAGCAAAATTTAAGCTACA
ACAAGGCAAGGCTTGACCGACAATTGCATGAAGAATCTGCTTAGGGTTAGGCGTTTTGCGCTGCTTCGCG
ATGTACGGGCCAGATATACGCGTTGACATTGATTATTGACTAGTTATTAATAGTAATCAATTACGGGGTC
ATTAGTTCATAGCCCATATATGGAGTTCCGCGTTACATAACTTACGGTAAATGGCCCGCCTGGCTGACCG
CCCAACGACCCCCGCCCATTGACGTCAATAATGACGTATGTTCCCATAGTAACGCCAATAGGGACTTTCC
ATTGACGTCAATGGGTGGAGTATTTACGGTAAACTGCCCACTTGGCAGTACATCAAGTGTATCATATGCC
AAGTACGCCCCCTATTGACGTCAATGACGGTAAATGGCCCGCCTGGCATTATGCCCAGTACATGACCTTA
TGGGACTTTCCTACTTGGCAGTACATCTACGTATTAGTCATCGCTATTACCATGGTGATGCGGTTTTGGC
AGTACATCAATGGGCGTGGATAGCGGTTTGACTCACGGGGATTTCCAAGTCTCCACCCCATTGACGTCAA
TGGGAGTTTGTTTTGGCACCAAAATCAACGGGACTTTCCAAAATGTCGTAACAACTCCGCCCCATTGACG
CAAATGGGCGGTAGGCGTGTACGGTGGGAGGTCTATATAAGCAGAGCTCTCTGGCTAACTAGAGAACCCA
CTGCTTACTGGCTTATCGAAATTAATACGACTCACTATAGGGAGACCCAAGCTTGGTACCATGGGATGTA
TTAAATCAAAAAGGAAAGACGCTAGCAAGGGCGAGGAGGATAACATGGCCATCATCAAGGAGTTCATGCG
CTTCAAGGTGCACATGGAGGGCTCCGTGAACGGCCACGAGTTCGAGATCGAGGGCGAGGGCGAGGGCCGC
CCCTACGAGGGCACCCAGACCGCCAAGCTGAAGGTGACCAAGGGTGGCCCCCTGCCCTTCGCCTGGGACA
TCCTGTCCCCTCAGTTCATGTACGGCTCCAAGGCCTACGTGAAGCACCCCGCCGACATCCCCGACTACTT
GAAGCTGTCCTTCCCCGAGGGCTTCAAGTGGGAGCGCGTGATGAACTTCGAGGACGGCGGCGTGGTGACC
GTGACCCAGGACTCCTCCCTGCAGGACGGCGAGTTCATCTACAAGGTGAAGCTGCGCGGCACCAACTTCC
CCTCCGACGGCCCCGTAATGCAGAAGAAGACCATGGGCTGGGAGGCCTCCTCCGAGCGGATGTACCCCGA
GGACGGCGCCCTGAAGGGCGAGATCAAGCAGAGGCTGAAGCTGAAGGACGGCGGCCACTACGACGCTGAG
GTCAAGACCACCTACAAGGCCAAGAAGCCCGTGCAGCTGCCCGGCGCCTACAACGTCAACATCAAGTTGG
ACATCACCTCCCACAACGAGGACTACACCATCGTGGAACAGTACGAACGCGCCGAGGGCCGCCACTCCAC
CGGCGGCATGGACGAGCTGTACAAGGAATTCAGTGCTGGTAGTGCTGGTAGTGCTGGCACCGGTATGAGC
CGGGACCCGTTGCCCTTTTTTCCACCGCTTTACCTTGGTGGCCCGGAAATTACCACCGAGAACTGCGAGC
GCGAGCCGATTCATATTCCCGGCAGCATCCAGCCGCACGGCGCCCTGCTCACTGCCGACGGGCACAGCGG
CGAGGTGCTCCAGATGAGCCTCAACGCGGCCACTTTTTTGGGACAGGAACCCACAGTGCTGCGCGGACAG
ACCCTCGCCGCACTGCTGCCCGAGCAGTGGCCCGCGCTGCAAGCGGCCCTGCCCCCCGGCTGCCCCGACG
CCCTGCAATACCGCGCAACGCTGGACTGGCCTGCCGCCGGGCACCTTTCGCTGACGGTGCACCGGGTCGG
CGAGTTGCTGATTCTGGAGTTCGAGCCGACGGAGGCCTGGGACAGCACCGGGCCGCACGCGCTGCGCAAC
GCGATGTTCGCGTTCGAAAGTGCCCCCAACCTGCGGGCGCTGGCCGAGGTGGCGACCCAGACGGTCCGCG
AGCTGACGGGCTTTGACCGGGTGATGCTCTACAAATTTGCCCCCGACGCCACCGGCGAAGTGATTGCCGA
GGCCCGCCGTGAGGGGCTGCACGCCTTTCTGGGCCACCGTTTTCCCGCGTCGGACATTCCGGCGCAGGCC
CGCGCGCTCTACACCCGGCACCTGCTGCGCCTGACCGCCGACACCCGCGCCGCCACCGTGCCGCTCGATC
CCGTCCTCAACCCGCAGACGAATGCGCCCACCCCGCTGGGCGGCGCCGTGCTGCGCGCCACCTCGCCCAT
GCACATGCAGTACCTGCGGAACATGGGCGTCGGGTCGAGCCTGTCGGTGTCGGTGGTGGTCGGCGGCCAG
CTCTGGGGCCTGATCGCCTGCCACCACCAGACGCCCTACGTGTTGCCGCCCGACCTGCGAACCACGCTCG
AATACCTGGGCCGCTTGCTGAGCCTGCAAGTTCAGGTCAAGGAAGCGGCGGACGTGGCGGCCTTTCGCCA
GAGCCTGCGGGAGCACCACGCGCGGGTGGCCCTCGCGGCGGCGCACTCGCTCTCGCCGCACGACACCCTC
AGTGACCCGGCGCTTGACCTGCTGGGCCTGATGCGGGCCGGGGGCCTGATTCTGCGTTTCGAGGGCCGCT
GGCAGACGTTGGGTGAAGTGCCGCCTGCCCCGGCGGTGGACGCGCTGCTGGCGTGGCTCGAAACCCAGCC
GGGCGCCCTGGTCCAGACCGACGCGCTAGGCCAACTGTGGCTCGCCGGCGCCGATCTCGCCCCCAGCGCA
GCGGGCCTGCTCGCCATCAGCGTGGGCGAGGGCTGGTCGGAGTGCCTCGTCTGGCTGCGGCCCGAACTGC
GGCTGGAGGTCGCCTGGGGCGGGGCCACTCCTGACCAGGCGAAAGACGACCTCGGGCCGCGCCACTCATT
CGACACCTACCTCGAAGAAAAACGCGGCTACGCCGAGCCCTGGCATCCCGGCGAAATCGAGGAGGCGCAG
GATCTACGTGACACATTGACCGGGGCGCTGGGCGAGGCAGAGGCAGCAGCAAAGGAGGCAGCAGCAAAGG
AAGCGGCGGCGAAAGAAGCGGCGGCGAAAGCGAAGTTGGCGAGACATTCCAAGTTTGGCATGAAAGGCCC
AGCTTCCGTCATCAGCAACGACGATGACTCTGCCAGCCCTCTCCACCACATCTCCAACGGGAGCAACACT
CCGTCTTCTTCGGAGGGCGGGCCCGATGCTGTCATCATTGGGATGACCAAGATCCCTGTCATTGAAAACC
CCCAGTACTTCGGTATCACCAACAGCCAGCTCAAGCCGGACACATTTGTTCAGCACATCAAGAGACACAA
CATCGTTCTGAAGAGGGAGCTTGGAGAAGGAGCCTTTGGGAAAGTTTTCCTAGCGGAGTGCTATAACCTC
TGCCCCGAGCAGGATAAGATCCTGGTGGCCGTGAAGACGCTGAAGGACGCCAGCGACAATGCTCGCAAGG
ACTTTCATCGCGAAGCCGAGCTGCTGACCAACCTCCAGCACGAGCACATTGTCAAGTTCTACGGTGTCTG
TGTGGAGGGCGACCCACTCATCATGGTCTTTGAGTACATGAAGCACGGGGACCTCAACAAGTTCCTTAGG
GCACACGGGCCAGATGCAGTGCTGATGGCAGAGGGTAACCCGCCCACCGAGCTGACGCAGTCGCAGATGC
TGCACATCGCTCAGCAAATCGCAGCAGGCATGGTCTACCTGGCATCCCAACACTTCGTGCACCGAGACCT
GGCCACCCGGAACTGCTTGGTAGGAGAGAACCTGCTGGTGAAAATTGGGGACTTCGGGATGTCCCGGGAT
GTATACAGCACCGACTACTACCGGGTTGGTGGCCACACAATGTTGCCCATCCGATGGATGCCTCCAGAGA
GCATCATGTACAGGAAATTCACCACCGAGAGTGACGTCTGGAGCCTGGGAGTTGTGTTGTGGGAGATCTT
CACCTACGGCAAGCAGCCCTGGTATCAGCTATCAAACAACGAGGTGATAGAATGCATCACCCAGGGCAGA
GTCCTTCAGCGGCCTCGCACGTGTCCCCAGGAGGTGTACGAGCTGATGCTGGGATGCTGGCAGCGGGAAC
CACACACAAGGAAGAACATCAAGAACATCCACACACTCCTTCAGAACTTGGCGAAGGCGTCGCCCGTCTA
CCTGGACATCCTAGGCTAGCTCGAGCCAACCACTGAGGATCTGTACTTTCAGAGCGATAACGATGGATCC
ACTAGTAACGGCCGCCAGTGTGCTGGAATTCTGCAGATATCCATCACACTGGCGGCCGCTCGAGCATGCA
TCTAGAGGGCCCTATTCTATAGTGTCACCTAAATGCTAGAGCTCGCTGATCAGCCTCGACTGTGCCTTCT
AGTTGCCAGCCATCTGTTGTTTGCCCCTCCCCCGTGCCTTCCTTGACCCTGGAAGGTGCCACTCCCACTG
TCCTTTCCTAATAAAATGAGGAAATTGCATCGCATTGTCTGAGTAGGTGTCATTCTATTCTGGGGGGTGG
GGTGGGGCAGGACAGCAAGGGGGAGGATTGGGAAGACAATAGCAGGCATGCTGGGGATGCGGTGGGCTCT
ATGGCTTCTGAGGCGGAAAGAACCAGCTGGGGCTCTAGGGGGTATCCCC
[124 nt withheld, positions 4810-4933]
C
[91 nt withheld, positions 4935-5025]
A
[49 nt withheld, positions 5027-5075]
CCTTTGACGTTGGAGTCCACGTTCTTT
[37 nt withheld, positions 5103-5139]
ACCCTATCTCGGTCTATTCTTTTGATTTATAAGGGATTTTGCCGATTTCGGCCTATTGGTTAAAAAATGA
GCTGATTTAACAAAAATTTAACGCGAATTAATTCTGTGGAATGTGTGTCAGTTAGGGTGTGGAAAGTCCC
CAGGCTCCCCAGCAGGCAGAAGTATGCAAAGCATGCATCTCAATTAGTCAGCAACCAGGTGTGGAAAGTC
CCCAGGCTCCCCAGCAGGCAGAAGTATGCAAAGCATGCATCTCAATTAGTCAGCAACCATAGTCCCGCCC
CTAACTCCGCCCATCCCGCCCCTAACTCCGCCCAGTTCCGCCCATTCTCCGCCCCATGGCTGACTAATTT
TTTTTATTTATGCAGAGGCCGAGGCCGCCTCTGCCTCTGAGCTATTCCAGAAGTAGTGAGGAGGCTTTTT
TGGAGGCCTAGGCTTTTGCAAAAAGCTCCCGGGAGCTTGTATATCCATTTTCGGATCTGATCAAGAGACA
GGATGAGGATCGTTTCGCATGATTGAACAAGATGGATTGCACGCAGGTTCTCCGGCCGCTTGGGTGGAGA
GGCTATTCGGCTATGACTGGGCACAACAGACAATCGGCTGCTCTGATGCCGCCGTGTTCCGGCTGTCAGC
GCAGGGGCGCCCGGTTCTTTTTGTCAAGACCGACCTGTCCGGTGCCCTGAATGAACTGCAGGACGAGGCA
GCGCGGCTATCGTGGCTGGCCACGACGGGCGTTCCTTGCGCAGCTGTGCTCGACGTTGTCACTGAAGCGG
GAAGGGACTGGCTGCTATTGGGCGAAGTGCCGGGGCAGGATCTCCTGTCATCTCACCTTGCTCCTGCCGA
GAAAGTATCCATCATGGCTGATGCAATGCGGCGGCTGCATACGCTTGATCCGGCTACCTGCCCATTCGAC
CACCAAGCGAAACATCGCATCGAGCGAGCACGTACTCGGATGGAAGCCGGTCTTGTCGATCAGGATGATC
TGGACGAAGAGCATCAGGGGCTCGCGCCAGCCGAACTGTTCGCCAGGCTCAAGGCGCGCATGCCCGACGG
CGAGGATCTCGTCGTGACCCATGGCGATGCCTGCTTGCCGAATATCATGGTGGAAAATGGCCGCTTTTCT
GGATTCATCGACTGTGGCCGGCTGGGTGTGGCGGACCGCTATCAGGACATAGCGTTGGCTACCCGTGATA
TTGCTGAAGAGCTTGGCGGCGAATGGGCTGACCGCTTCCTCGTGCTTTACGGTATCGCCGCTCCCGATTC
GCAGCGCATCGCCTTCTATCGCCTTCTTGACGAGTTCTTCTGAGCGGGACTCTGGGGTTCGAAATGACCG
ACCAAGCGACGCCCAACCTGCCATCACGAGATTTCGATTCCACCGCCGCCTTCTATGAAAGGTTGGGCTT
CGGAATCGTTTTCCGGGACGCCGGCTGGATGATCCTCCAGCGCGGGGATCTCATGCTGGAGTTCTTCGCC
CACCCCAACTTGTTTATTGCAGCTTATAATGGTTACAAATAAAGCAATAGCATCACAAATTTCACAAATA
AAGCATTTTTTTCACTGCATTCTAGTTGTGGTTTGTCCAAACTCATCAATGTATCTTATCATGTCTGTAT
ACCGTCGACCTCTAGCTAGAGCTTGGCGTAATCATGGTCATAGCTGTTTCCTGTGTGAAATTGTTATCCG
CTCACAATTCCACACAACATACGAGCCGGAAGCATAAAGTGTAAAGCCTGGGGTGCCTAATGAGTGAGCT
AACTCACATTAATTGCGTTGCGCTCACTGCCCGCTTTCCAGTCGGGAAACCTGTCGTGCCAGCTGCATTA
ATGAATCGGCCAACGCGCGGGGAGAGGCGGTTTGCGTATTGGGCGCTCTTCCGCTTCCTCGCTCACTGAC
TCGCTGCGCTCGGTCGTTCGGCTGCGGCGAGCGGTATCAGCTCACTCAAAGGCGGTAATACGGTTATCCA
CAGAATCAGGGGATAACGCAGGAAAGAACATGTGAGCAAAAGGCCAGCAAAAGGCCAGGAACCGTAAAAA
GGCCGCGTTGCTGGCGTTTTTCCATAGGCTCCGCCCCCCTGACGAGCATCACAAAAATCGACGCTCAAGT
CAGAGGTGGCGAAACCCGACAGGACTATAAAGATACCAGGCGTTTCCCCCTGGAAGCTCCCTCGTGCGCT
CTCCTGTTCCGACCCTGCCGCTTACCGGATACCTGTCCGCCTTTCTCCCTTCGGGAAGCGTGGCGCTTTC
TCATAGCTCACGCTGTAGGTATCTCAGTTCGGTGTAGGTCGTTCGCTCCAAGCTGGGCTGTGTGCACGAA
CCCCCCGTTCAGCCCGACCGCTGCGCCTTATCCGGTAACTATCGTCTTGAGTCCAACCCGGTAAGACACG
ACTTATCGCCACTGGCAGCAGCCACTGGTAACAGGATTAGCAGAGCGAGGTATGTAGGCGGTGCTACAGA
GTTCTTGAAGTGGTGGCCTAACTACGGCTACACTAGAAGAACAGTATTTGGTATCTGCGCTCTGCTGAAG
CCAGTTACCTTCGGAAAAAGAGTTGGTAGCTCTTGATCCGGCAAACAAACCACCGCTGGTAGCGGTGGTT
TTTTTGTTTGCAAGCAGCAGATTACGCGCAGAAAAAAAGGATCTCAAGAAGATCCTTTGATCTTTTCTAC
GGGGTCTGACGCTCAGTGGAACGAAAACTCACGTTAAGGGATTTTGGTCATGAGATTATCAAAAAGGATC
TTCACCTAGATCCTTTTAAATTAAAAATGAAGTTTTAAATCAATCTAAAGTATATATGAGTAAACTTGGT
CTGACAGTTACCAATGCTTAATCAGTGAGGCACCTATCTCAGCGATCTGTCTATTTCGTTCATCCATAGT
TGCCTGACTCCCCGTCGTGTAGATAACTACGATACGGGAGGGCTTACCATCTGGCCCCAGTGCTGCAATG
ATACCGCGAGACCCACGCTCACCGGCTCCAGATTTATCAGCAATAAACCAGCCAGCCGGAAGGGCCGAGC
GCAGAAGTGGTCCTGCAACTTTATCCGCCTCCATCCAGTCTATTAATTGTTGCCGGGAAGCTAGAGTAAG
TAGTTCGCCAGTTAATAGTTTGCGCAACGTTGTTGCCATTGCTACAGGCATCGTGGTGTCACGCTCGTCG
TTTGGTATGGCTTCATTCAGCTCCGGTTCCCAACGATCAAGGCGAGTTACATGATCCCCCATGTTGTGCA
AAAAAGCGGTTAGCTCCTTCGGTCCTCCGATCGTTGTCAGAAGTAAGTTGGCCGCAGTGTTATCACTCAT
GGTTATGGCAGCACTGCATAATTCTCTTACTGTCATGCCATCCGTAAGATGCTTTTCTGTGACTGGTGAG
TACTCAACCAAGTCATTCTGAGAATAGTGTATGCGGCGACCGAGTTGCTCTTGCCCGGCGTCAATACGGG
ATAATACCGCGCCACATAGCAGAACTTTAAAAGTGCTCATCATTGGAAAACGTTCTTCGGGGCGAAAACT
CTCAAGGATCTTACCGCTGTTGAGATCCAGTTCGATGTAACCCACTCGTGCACCCAACTGATCTTCAGCA
TCTTTTACTTTCACCAGCGTTTCTGGGTGAGCAAAAACAGGAAGGCAAAATGCCGCAAAAAAGGGAATAA
GGGCGACACGGAAATGTTGAATACTCATACTCTTCCTTTTTCAATATTATTGAAGCATTTATCAGGGTTA
TTGTCTCATGAGCGGATACATATTTGAATGTATTTAGAAAAATAAACAAATAGGGGTTCCGCGCACATTT
CCCCGAAAAGTGCCACCTGACGTC
Features (pLannotate 1.2.2; 24 found; start..end, strand, type, name):
     28..80      -  misc_feature   bom (fragment): basis of mobility region from pBR322
    235..614     +  enhancer       CMV enhancer: human cytomegalovirus immediate early enhancer
    615..818     +  promoter       CMV promoter: human cytomegalovirus (CMV) immediate early promoter
    814..847     +  LTR            5' LTR (truncated) (fragment): truncated 5' long terminal repeat (LTR) from HIV-1
    863..881     +  promoter       T7 promoter: promoter for bacteriophage T7 RNA polymerase
    934..1635    +  CDS            mCherry: mCherry is a basic (constitutively fluorescent) red fluorescent protein published in 2004, derived from Discosoma sp.. It is reported to be a very rapidly-maturing monomer with low acid sensitivity.
   1675..2637    +  CDS            DrCBD: DrCBD is a basic (constitutively fluorescent) long stokes shift fluorescent protein published in 2009, derived from Deinococcus radiodurans. It requires the cofactor biliverdin for fluorescence.
   3253..4356    +  CDS            Ntrk2 (fragment): NTRK2_RAT - Also known as Trkb. Experimental evidence at protein level: Swiss-Prot protein existence level 1. Receptor tyrosine kinase involved in the development and the maturation of the central and the peripheral nervous systems through regulation of neuron survival, proliferation, migration, differentiation, and synapse formation and plasticity. Receptor for BDNF/brain-derived neurotrophic factor and NTF4/neurotrophin-4. Alternatively can also bind NTF3/neurotrophin-3 which is less efficient in activating the receptor but regulates neuron survival through NTRK2. Upon ligand-binding, underg
   4375..4395    +  CDS            TEV site: tobacco etch virus (TEV) protease recognition and cleavage site
   4496..4514    -  promoter       SP6 promoter: promoter for bacteriophage SP6 RNA polymerase
   4540..4764    +  polyA_signal   bGH poly(A) signal: bovine growth hormone polyadenylation signal
   4768..4789    +  promoter       SV40 promoter (fragment): SV40 enhancer and early promoter
   4810..5238    +  rep_origin     f1 ori (sequence partly withheld): f1 bacteriophage origin of replication; arrow indicates direction of (+) strand synthesis
   5252..5581    +  promoter       SV40 promoter: SV40 enhancer and early promoter
   5648..6439    +  CDS            neo: KKA2_KLEPN - Also known as kan, nptII. Experimental evidence at protein level: Swiss-Prot protein existence level 1. Resistance to kanamycin, neomycin, paromomycin, ribostamycin, butirosin and gentamicin B. From Klebsiella pneumoniae.
   6463..6621    +  CDS            ble (fragment): BLE_KLEPN - Experimental evidence at protein level: Swiss-Prot protein existence level 1. Binding protein with a strong affinity to the bleomycin family of antibiotics. Binds to CL990; an antimitotic-antibiotic compound. From Klebsiella pneumoniae.
   6616..6737    +  polyA_signal   SV40 poly(A) signal: SV40 polyadenylation signal
   6810..6826    -  protein_bind   lac operator: The lac repressor binds to the lac operator to inhibit transcription in E. coli. This inhibition can be relieved by adding lactose or isopropyl-β-D-thiogalactopyranoside (IPTG). lac repressor encoded by lacI
   6834..6864    -  promoter       lac promoter: promoter for the E. coli lac operon
   6879..6900    -  protein_bind   CAP binding site: CAP binding activates transcription in the presence of cAMP. E. coli catabolite activator protein
   6913..7005    -  CDS            lacI (fragment): lac repressor; lacI; The lac repressor binds to the lac operator to inhibit transcription in E. coli. This inhibition can be relieved by adding lactose or isopropyl-β-D-thiogalactopyranoside (IPTG).
   7188..7776    -  rep_origin     ori: high-copy-number ColE1/pMB1/pBR322/pUC origin of replication
   7947..8807    -  CDS            AmpR: β-lactamase; bla; confers resistance to ampicillin, carbenicillin, and related antibiotics
   8808..8912    -  promoter       AmpR promoter: bla
