[The description below was written by a language model from this plasmid's Addgene catalogue record and pLannotate feature annotations shown in this document.]
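Description:
pmCherry-Dr-TrkB is a mammalian expression plasmid built on the pcDNA3.1+ backbone, 8,943 nt in the sequenced record. It is propagated in E. coli at high copy from a ColE1/pUC-type origin under ampicillin selection (AmpR with its own bla promoter). It also carries an f1 phage origin. For selection in mammalian cells, an SV40 early promoter drives a neomycin/kanamycin phosphotransferase gene terminated by an SV40 poly(A) signal. Small annotated fragments (HIV-1 LTR, ble, lacI, bom) appear to be short backbone matches rather than functional parts.

The payload is a synthetic fusion named Myr-mCherry-3xSAG-Dr-hel-4-TrkB, expressed from the CMV immediate-early enhancer/promoter and terminated by the bGH poly(A) signal, with flanking T7 and SP6 promoters from the backbone. The feature table identifies three parts in the same orientation. These are mCherry, a Deinococcus radiodurans bacteriophytochrome segment (matched as DrCBD, the biliverdin-binding chromophore domain), and a fragment of rat Ntrk2 (TrkB), followed by a TEV protease site. Roughly 600 nt between the DrCBD match and the TrkB fragment are unannotated; the record does not say what they encode, though the insert name places further "Dr" sequence and a "hel" linker there. The "Myr" prefix suggests an N-terminal myristoylation signal for membrane anchoring, and "3xSAG" a flexible linker, but neither is annotated.

Going by the associated publication title, the construct places TrkB receptor tyrosine kinase activity under near-infrared light control through the phytochrome module, with mCherry reporting expression and localisation. The depositor notes some discrepancies between the repository's sequencing result and the depositor's partial sequence, and states that they do not affect function.
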