Addgene plasmid #127964: pmCherry-Dr-TrkB
Purpose: Myr mCherryDrTrkB expression in mammalian cells
Depositing lab: Vladislav Verkhusha. Depositing organization: University of Helsinki. Publication: Neurotrophin receptor tyrosine kinases regulated with near-infrared light. Leopold AV, Chernov KG, Shemetov AA, Verkhusha VV. Nat Commun. 2019 Mar 8;10(1):1129. doi: 10.1038/s41467-019-08988-3. PubMed 30850602.
Backbone
  Vector backbone: pcDNA3.1+
  Vector type: Mammalian Expression
Growth in bacteria
  Bacterial resistance: Ampicillin, 100 μg/mL
  Growth temperature: 37°C
  Growth strain: DH5alpha
  Copy number: High Copy
Gene/Insert
  Gene/Insert name: Myr-mCherry-3xSAG-Dr-hel-4- TrkB (alt name: mCherryDrTrkB)
  Species: Synthetic
  Cloning method: Restriction Enzyme; 5′ cloning site Unknown (unknown if destroyed)
Terms and licenses: Academic/Nonprofit Terms; Industry Terms: Not Available to Industry
Depositor comments: Please note that there are some discrepancies between Addgene's NGS sequence and the depositor's provided partial sequence. The depositor noted that these discrepancies do not affect plasmid function.
How to cite: pmCherry-Dr-TrkB was a gift from Vladislav Verkhusha (Addgene plasmid # 127964 ; http://n2t.net/addgene:127964 ; RRID:Addgene_127964)
