>Addgene plasmid #127964 | pmCherry-Dr-TrkB | depositor partial sequence | sequence record 259253 | pmCherry-Dr-TrkB sequence 3456 bps
ATGGGATGTATTAAATCAAAAAGGAAAGACGCTAGCAAGGGCGAGGAGGATAACATGGCCATCATCAAGG
AGTTCATGCGCTTCAAGGTGCACATGGAGGGCTCCGTGAACGGCCACGAGTTCGAGATCGAGGGCGAGGG
CGAGGGCCGCCCCTACGAGGGCACCCAGACCGCCAAGCTGAAGGTGACCAAGGGTGGCCCCCTGCCCTTC
GCCTGGGACATCCTGTCCCCTCAGTTCATGTACGGCTCCAAGGCCTACGTGAAGCACCCCGCCGACATCC
CCGACTACTTGAAGCTGTCCTTCCCCGAGGGCTTCAAGTGGGAGCGCGTGATGAACTTCGAGGACGGCGG
CGTGGTGACCGTGACCCAGGACTCCTCCCTGCAGGACGGCGAGTTCATCTACAAGGTGAAGCTGCGCGGC
ACCAACTTCCCCTCCGACGGCCCCGTAATGCAGAAGAAGACCATGGGCTGGGAGGCCTCCTCCGAGCGGA
TGTACCCCGAGGACGGCGCCCTGAAGGGCGAGATCAAGCAGAGGCTGAAGCTGAAGGACGGCGGCCACTA
CGACGCTGAGGTCAAGACCACCTACAAGGCCAAGAAGCCCGTGCAGCTGCCCGGCGCCTACAACGTCAAC
ATCAAGTTGGACATCACCTCCCACAACGAGGACTACACCATCGTGGAACAGTACGAACGCGCCGAGGGCC
GCCACTCCACCGGCGGCATGGACGAGCTGTACAAGGAATTCAGTGCTGGTAGTGCTGGTAGTGCTGGCAC
CGGTATGAGCCGGGACCCGTTGCCCTTTTTTCCACCGCTTTACCTTGGTGGCCCGGAAATTACCACCGAG
AACTGCGAGCGCGAGCCGATTCATATTCCCGGCAGCATCCAGCCGCACGGCGCCCTGCTCACTGCCGACG
GGCACAGCGGCGAGGTGCTCCAGATGAGCCTCAACGCGGCCACTTTTCTGGGACAGGAACCCACAGTGCT
GCGCGGACAGACCCTCGCCGCACTGCTGCCCGAGCAGTGGCCCGCGCTGCAAGCGGCCCTGCCCCCCGGC
TGCCCCGACGCCCTGCAATACCGCGCAACGCTGGACTGGCCTGCCGCCGGGCACCTTTCGCTGACGGTGC
ACCGGGTCGGCGAGTTGCTGATTCTGGAATTCGAGCCGACGGAGGCCTGGGACAGCACCGGGCCGCACGC
GCTGCGCAACGCGATGTTCGCGCTCGAAAGTGCCCCCAACCTGCGGGCGCTGGCCGAGGTGGCGACCCAG
ACGGTCCGCGAGCTGACGGGCTTTGACCGGGTGATGCTCTACAAATTTGCCCCCGACGCCACCGGCGAAG
TGATTGCCGAGGCCCGCCGTGAGGGGCTGCACGCCTTTCTGGGCCACCGTTTTCCCGCGTCGGACATTCC
GGCGCAGGCCCGCGCGCTCTACACCCGGCACCTGCTGCGCCTGACCGCCGACACCCGCGCCGCCGCCGTG
CCGCTCGATCCCGTCCTCAACCCGCAGACGAATGCGCCCACCCCGCTGGGCGGCGCCGTGCTGCGCGCCA
CCTCGCCCATGCACATGCAGTACCTGCGGAACATGGGCGTCGGGTCGAGCCTGTCGGTGTCGGTGGTGGT
CGGCGGCCAGCTCTGGGGCCTGATCGCCTGCCACCACCAGACGCCCTACGTGTTGCCGCCCGACCTGCGA
ACCACGCTCGAATACCTGGGCCGCTTGCTGAGCCTGCAAGTTCAGGTCAAGGAAGCGGCGGACGTGGCGG
CCTTTCGCCAGAGCCTGCGGGAGCACCACGCGCGGGTGGCCCTCGCGGCGGCGCACTCGCTCTCGCCGCA
CGACACCCTCAGTGACCCGGCGCTTGACCTGCTGGGCCTGATGCGGGCCGGGGGCCTGATTCTGCGTTTC
GAGGGCCGCTGGCAGACGTTGGGTGAAGTGCCGCCTGCCCCGGCGGTGGACGCGCTGCTGGCGTGGCTCG
AAACCCAGCCGGGCGCCCTGGTCCAGACCGACGCGCTGGGCCAACTGTGGCCCGCCGGCGCCGATCTCGC
CCCCAGCGCAGCGGGCCTGCTCGCCATCAGCGTGGGCGAGGGCTGGTCGGAGTGCCTCGTCTGGCTGCGG
CCCGAACTGCGGCTGGAGGTCGCCTGGGGCGGGGCCACTCCTGACCAGGCGAAAGACGACCTCGGGCCGC
GCCACTCATTCGACACCTACCTCGAAGAAAAACGCGGCTACGCCGAGCCCTGGCATCCCGGCGAAATCGA
GGAGGCGCAGGATCTACGTGACACATTGACCGGGGCGCTGGGCGAGGCAGAGGCAGCAGCAAAGGAGGCA
GCAGCAAAGGAAGCGGCGGCGAAAGAAGCGGCGGCGAAAGCGAAGTTGGCGAGACATTCCAAGTTTGGCA
TGAAAGGCCCAGCTTCCGTCATCAGCAACGACGATGACTCTGCCAGCCCTCTCCACCACATCTCCAACGG
GAGCAACACTCCGTCTTCTTCGGAGGGCGGGCCCGATGCTGTCATCATTGGGATGACCAAGATCCCTGTC
ATTGAAAACCCCCAGTACTTCGGTATCACCAACAGCCAGCTCAAGCCGGACACATTTGTTCAGCACATCA
AGAGACACAACATCGTTCTGAAGAGGGAGCTTGGAGAAGGAGCCTTTGGGAAAGTTTTCCTAGCGGAGTG
CTATAACCTCTGCCCCGAGCAGGATAAGATCCTGGTGGCCGTGAAGACGCTGAAGGACGCCAGCGACAAT
GCTCGCAAGGACTTTCATCGCGAAGCCGAGCTGCTGACCAACCTCCAGCACGAGCACATTGTCAAGTTCT
ACGGTGTCTGTGTGGAGGGCGACCCACTCATCATGGTCTTTGAGTACATGAAGCACGGGGACCTCAACAA
GTTCCTTAGGGCACACGGGCCAGATGCAGTGCTGATGGCAGAGGGTAACCCGCCCACCGAGCTGACGCAG
TCGCAGATGCTGCACATCGCTCAGCAAATCGCAGCAGGCATGGTCTACCTGGCATCCCAACACTTCGTGC
ACCGAGACCTGGCCACCCGGAACTGCTTGGTAGGAGAGAACCTGCTGGTGAAAATTGGGGACTTCGGGAT
GTCCCGGGATGTATACAGCACCGACTACTACCGGGTTGGTGGCCACACAATGTTGCCCATCCGATGGATG
CCTCCAGAGAGCATCATGTACAGGAAATTCACCACCGAGAGTGACGTCTGGAGCCTGGGAGTTGTGTTGT
GGGAGATCTTCACCTACGGCAAGCAGCCCTGGTATCAGCTATCAAACAACGAGGTGATAGAATGCATCAC
CCAGGGCAGAGTCCTTCAGCGGCCTCGCACGTGTCCCCAGGAGGTGTACGAGCTGATGCTGGGATGCTGG
CAGCGGGAACCACACACAAGGAAGAACATCAAGAACATCCACACACTCCTTCAGAACTTGGCGAAGGCGT
CGCCCGTCTACCTGGACATCCTAGGC
